>Addgene plasmid #84441 | TOPO-BC47 | addgene full sequence | sequence record 163658 | Addgene assembled sequence
AGCGCCCAATACGCAAACCGCCTCTCCCCGCGCGTTGGCCGATTCATTAATGCAGCTGGCACGACAGGTT
TCCCGACTGGAAAGCGGGCAGTGAGCGCAACGCAATTAATGTGAGTTAGCTCACTCATTAGGCACCCCAG
GCTTTACACTTTATGCTTCCGGCTCGTATGTTGTGTGGAATTGTGAGCGGATAACAATTTCACACAGGAA
ACAGCTATGACCATGATTACGCCAAGCTATTTAGGTGACACTATAGAATACTCAAGCTATGCATCAAGCT
TGGTACCGAGCTCGGATCCACTAGTAACGGCCGCCAGTGTGCTGGAATTCGCCCTTGTAAGCAGTGGGTT
CTCTAGTATATAAGATCGGAAGAGCGGTTCAGCAGGAATGCCGAGACCGATCTCGTATGCCGTCTTCTGC
TTAAGGGCGAATTCTGCAGATATCCATCACACTGGCGGCCGCTCGAGCATGCATCTAGAGGGCCCAATTC
GCCCTATAGTGAGTCGTATTACAATTCACTGGCCGTCGTTTTACAACGTCGTGACTGGGAAAACCCTGGC
GTTACCCAACTTAATCGCCTTGCAGCACATCCCCCTTTCGCCAGCTGGCGTAATAGCGAAGAGGCCCGCA
CCGATCGCCCTTCCCAACAGTTGCGCAGCCTGAATGGCGAATGG
[124 nt withheld, positions 675-798]
C
[91 nt withheld, positions 800-890]
A
[49 nt withheld, positions 892-940]
CCTTTGACGTTGGAGTCCACGTTCTTT
[37 nt withheld, positions 968-1004]
ACCCTATCTCGGTCTATTCTTTTGATTTATAAGGGATTTTGCCGATTTCGGCCTATTGGTTAAAAAATGA
GCTGATTTAACAAAAATTTAACGCGAATTTTAACAAAATTCAGGGCGCAAGGGCTGCTAAAGGAAGCGGA
ACACGTAGAAAGCCAGTCCGCAGAAACGGTGCTGACCCCGGATGAATGTCAGCTACTGGGCTATCTGGAC
AAGGGAAAACGCAAGCGCAAAGAGAAAGCAGGTAGCTTGCAGTGGGCTTACATGGCGATAGCTAGACTGG
GCGGTTTTATGGACAGCAAGCGAACCGGAATTGCCAGCTGGGGCGCCCTCTGGTAAGGTTGGGAAGCCCT
GCAAAGTAAACTGGATGGCTTTCTTGCCGCCAAGGATCTGATGGCGCAGGGGATCAAGATCTGATCAAGA
GACAGGATGAGGATCGTTTCGCATGATTGAACAAGATGGATTGCACGCAGGTTCTCCGGCCGCTTGGGTG
GAGAGGCTATTCGGCTATGACTGGGCACAACAGACAATCGGCTGCTCTGATGCCGCCGTGTTCCGGCTGT
CAGCGCAGGGGCGCCCGGTTCTTTTTGTCAAGACCGACCTGTCCGGTGCCCTGAATGAACTGCAGGACGA
GGCAGCGCGGCTATCGTGGCTGGCCACGACGGGCGTTCCTTGCGCAGCTGTGCTCGACGTTGTCACTGAA
GCGGGAAGGGACTGGCTGCTATTGGGCGAAGTGCCGGGGCAGGATCTCCTGTCATCCCACCTTGCTCCTG
CCGAGAAAGTATCCATCATGGCTGATGCAATGCGGCGGCTGCATACGCTTGATCCGGCTACCTGCCCATT
CGACCACCAAGCGAAACATCGCATCGAGCGAGCACGTACTCGGATGGAAGCCGGTCTTGTCGATCAGGAT
GATCTGGACGAAGAGCATCAGGGGCTCGCGCCAGCCGAACTGTTCGCCAGGCTCAAGGCGCGCATGCCCG
ACGGCGAGGATCTCGTCGTGACCCATGGCGATGCCTGCTTGCCGAATATCATGGTGGAAAATGGCCGCTT
TTCTGGATTCATCGACTGTGGCCGGCTGGGTGTGGCGGACCGCTATCAGGACATAGCGTTGGCTACCCGT
GATATTGCTGAAGAGCTTGGCGGCGAATGGGCTGACCGCTTCCTCGTGCTTTACGGTATCGCCGCTCCCG
ATTCGCAGCGCATCGCCTTCTATCGCCTTCTTGACGAGTTCTTCTGAATTGAAAAAGGAAGAGTATGAGT
ATTCAACATTTCCGTGTCGCCCTTATTCCCTTTTTTGCGGCATTTTGCCTTCCTGTTTTTGCTCACCCAG
AAACGCTGGTGAAAGTAAAAGATGCTGAAGATCAGTTGGGTGCACGAGTGGGTTACATCGAACTGGATCT
CAACAGCGGTAAGATCCTTGAGAGTTTTCGCCCCGAAGAACGTTTTCCAATGATGAGCACTTTTAAAGTT
CTGCTATGTGGCGCGGTATTATCCCGTATTGACGCCGGGCAAGAGCAACTCGGTCGCCGCATACACTATT
CTCAGAATGACTTGGTTGAGTACTCACCAGTCACAGAAAAGCATCTTACGGATGGCATGACAGTAAGAGA
ATTATGCAGTGCTGCCATAACCATGAGTGATAACACTGCGGCCAACTTACTTCTGACAACGATCGGAGGA
CCGAAGGAGCTAACCGCTTTTTTGCACAACATGGGGGATCATGTAACTCGCCTTGATCGTTGGGAACCGG
AGCTGAATGAAGCCATACCAAACGACGAGCGTGACACCACGATGCCTGTAGCAATGGCAACAACGTTGCG
CAAACTATTAACTGGCGAACTACTTACTCTAGCTTCCCGGCAACAATTAATAGACTGGATGGAGGCGGAT
AAAGTTGCAGGACCACTTCTGCGCTCGGCCCTTCCGGCTGGCTGGTTTATTGCTGATAAATCTGGAGCCG
GTGAGCGTGGGTCTCGCGGTATCATTGCAGCACTGGGGCCAGATGGTAAGCCCTCCCGTATCGTAGTTAT
CTACACGACGGGGAGTCAGGCAACTATGGATGAACGAAATAGACAGATCGCTGAGATAGGTGCCTCACTG
ATTAAGCATTGGTAACTGTCAGACCAAGTTTACTCATATATACTTTAGATTGATTTAAAACTTCATTTTT
AATTTAAAAGGATCTAGGTGAAGATCCTTTTTGATAATCTCATGACCAAAATCCCTTAACGTGAGTTTTC
GTTCCACTGAGCGTCAGACCCCGTAGAAAAGATCAAAGGATCTTCTTGAGATCCTTTTTTTCTGCGCGTA
ATCTGCTGCTTGCAAACAAAAAAACCACCGCTACCAGCGGTGGTTTGTTTGCCGGATCAAGAGCTACCAA
CTCTTTTTCCGAAGGTAACTGGCTTCAGCAGAGCGCAGATACCAAATACTGTTCTTCTAGTGTAGCCGTA
GTTAGGCCACCACTTCAAGAACTCTGTAGCACCGCCTACATACCTCGCTCTGCTAATCCTGTTACCAGTG
GCTGCTGCCAGTGGCGATAAGTCGTGTCTTACCGGGTTGGACTCAAGACGATAGTTACCGGATAAGGCGC
AGCGGTCGGGCTGAACGGGGGGTTCGTGCACACAGCCCAGCTTGGAGCGAACGACCTACACCGAACTGAG
ATACCTACAGCGTGAGCTATGAGAAAGCGCCACGCTTCCCGAAGGGAGAAAGGCGGACAGGTATCCGGTA
AGCGGCAGGGTCGGAACAGGAGAGCGCACGAGGGAGCTTCCAGGGGGAAACGCCTGGTATCTTTATAGTC
CTGTCGGGTTTCGCCACCTCTGACTTGAGCGTCGATTTTTGTGATGCTCGTCAGGGGGGCGGAGCCTATG
GAAAAACGCCAGCAACGCGGCCTTTTTACGGTTCCTGGCCTTTTGCTGGCCTTTTGCTCACATGTTCTTT
CCTGCGTTATCCCCTGATTCTGTGGATAACCGTATTACCGCCTTTGAGTGAGCTGATACCGCTCGCCGCA
GCCGAACGACCGAGCGCAGCGAGTCAGTGAGCGAGGAAGCGGAAG
Features (pLannotate 1.2.2; 13 found; start..end, strand, type, name):
      2..94      +  CDS            lacI (fragment): lac repressor; lacI; The lac repressor binds to the lac operator to inhibit transcription in E. coli. This inhibition can be relieved by adding lactose or isopropyl-β-D-thiogalactopyranoside (IPTG).
    107..128     +  protein_bind   CAP binding site: CAP binding activates transcription in the presence of cAMP. E. coli catabolite activator protein
    143..173     +  promoter       lac promoter: promoter for the E. coli lac operon
    181..197     +  protein_bind   lac operator: The lac repressor binds to the lac operator to inhibit transcription in E. coli. This inhibition can be relieved by adding lactose or isopropyl-β-D-thiogalactopyranoside (IPTG). lac repressor encoded by lacI
    239..257     +  promoter       SP6 promoter: promoter for bacteriophage SP6 RNA polymerase
    493..511     -  promoter       T7 promoter: promoter for bacteriophage T7 RNA polymerase
    514..671     +  CDS            lacZα (fragment): LacZα fragment of β-galactosidase; lacZ fragment
    675..1103    +  rep_origin     f1 ori (sequence partly withheld): f1 bacteriophage origin of replication; arrow indicates direction of (+) strand synthesis
   1116..1415    +  CDS            tnpA (fragment): TN5P_ECOLX - Also known as tnp. Experimental evidence at protein level: Swiss-Prot protein existence level 1. Mediates transposition of transposon Tn5 by a 'cut and paste' mechanism. First, the monomeric transposase binds the 19 bp inverted DNA repeats flanking the transposon. Then, dimerization of the DNA- bound transposase creates a synaptic DNA complex. After nicking of the first DNA strand, excision of the transposon proceeds through a series of intermediates. The transposase then mediates the insertion of the transposon at a new site by strand transfer. The activity of the wild- type tran
   1447..2238    +  CDS            neo: KKA2_KLEPN - Also known as kan, nptII. Experimental evidence at protein level: Swiss-Prot protein existence level 1. Resistance to kanamycin, neomycin, paromomycin, ribostamycin, butirosin and gentamicin B. From Klebsiella pneumoniae.
   2242..2258    +  promoter       AmpR promoter (fragment): bla
   2259..3119    +  CDS            AmpR: β-lactamase; bla; confers resistance to ampicillin, carbenicillin, and related antibiotics
   3290..3878    +  rep_origin     ori: high-copy-number ColE1/pMB1/pBR322/pUC origin of replication
