[The description below was written by a language model from this plasmid's Addgene catalogue record and pLannotate feature annotations shown in this document.]
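Description:
TOPO-BC47 is a small bacterial cloning plasmid (about 4.1 kb in the assembled sequence) built on the commercial pCRII-TOPO backbone. It serves as a barcoding plasmid in the FREQ-Seq-Squared kit. It is maintained in E. coli at high copy number through a ColE1/pUC-type origin and is selected with ampicillin via the β-lactamase gene. The feature table also shows an intact neomycin/kanamycin phosphotransferase gene, preceded by a remnant of Tn5 transposase sequence, so the backbone carries a second resistance marker even though the catalogue lists only ampicillin. An f1 origin is present, which in principle permits single-stranded DNA production with helper phage.

The payload is BC47, an 86 bp synthetic insert introduced by TOPO cloning. According to the record it encodes an Illumina barcode used for allele frequency sequencing. The annotation does not label the insert itself, but it would lie in the unannotated interval between the opposing SP6 and T7 phage promoters, which flank the cloning site and also provide the sequencing primer sites. This region sits within the lac promoter/operator–lacZα cassette, with a CAP binding site and a lacI fragment upstream. In this backbone the cassette normally supports blue/white screening, and lacZα is annotated here only as a fragment.

The insert is not meant to be expressed. The plasmid acts as a stable, renewable template for one member of a barcode set. The record does not describe how the barcode is incorporated into sequencing libraries, but the method is described as combinatorial, high-throughput quantification of allele frequencies, in which barcodes allow many samples to be pooled and distinguished.
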