Addgene plasmid #84441: TOPO-BC47
Purpose: Encodes illumina barcodes for allele frequency sequencing (FREQ-Seq-Squared)
Depositing lab: J.J. Emerson. Depositing organization: University of California, Irvine. Publication: FREQ-Seq2: a method for precise high-throughput combinatorial quantification of allele frequencies. Zhao R, Lukacsovich T, Gaut R, Emerson JJ. G3 (Bethesda). 2023 Sep 30;13(10):jkad162. doi: 10.1093/g3journal/jkad162. PubMed 37494033.
Backbone
  Vector backbone: pCRII-TOPO
  Backbone manufacturer: Thermo Fisher Scientific
  Vector type: Barcoding plasmids
Growth in bacteria
  Bacterial resistance: Ampicillin, 100 μg/mL
  Growth temperature: 37°C
  Growth strain: DH5alpha
  Copy number: High Copy
Gene/Insert
  Gene/Insert name: BC47
  Species: Synthetic
  Insert size (bp): 86
  Promoter: SP6/T7
  Cloning method: TOPO Cloning
  Sequencing primers: 5′ T7; 3′ SP6
Terms and licenses: Academic/Nonprofit Terms; Industry Terms: Not Available to Industry
Depositor comments: This plasmid is part of the FREQ-Seq-Squared kit. See Addgene's kit collection page for more details: https://www.addgene.org/kits/
How to cite: TOPO-BC47 was a gift from J.J. Emerson (Addgene plasmid # 84441 ; http://n2t.net/addgene:84441 ; RRID:Addgene_84441)
