>Addgene plasmid #84441 | TOPO-BC47 | depositor partial sequence | sequence record 161047 | Primer and barcode sequence
GTAAGCAGTGGGTTCTCTAGTATATAAGATCGGAAGAGCGGTTC
