>Addgene plasmid #84441 | TOPO-BC47 | addgene partial sequence | sequence record 163657 | F1ori-R 5'-AGGGAAGAAAGCGAAAGGAG-3'
[66 nt withheld, positions 1-66]
CCATTCGCCATTCAGGCTGCGCAACTGTTGGGAAGGGCGATCGGTGCGGGCCTCTTCGCTATTACGCCAG
CTGGCGAAAGGGGGATGTGCTGCAAGGCGATTAAGTTGGGTAACGCCAGGGTTTTCCCAGTCACGACGTT
GTAAAACGACGGCCAGTGAATTGTAATACGACTCACTATAGGGCGAATTGGGCCCTCTAGATGCATGCTC
GAGCGGCCGCCAGTGTGATGGATATCTGCAGAATTCGCCCTTAAGCAGAAGACGGCATACGAGATCGGTC
TCGGCATTCCTGCTGAACCGCTCTTCCGATCTTATATACTAGAGAACCCACTGCTTACAAGGGCGAATTC
CAGCACACTGGCGGCCGTTACTAGTGGATCCGAGCTCGGTACCAAGCTTGATGCATAGCTTGAGTATTCT
ATAGTGTCACCTAAATAGCTTGGCGTAATCATGGTCATAGCTGTTTCCTGTGTGAAATTGTTATCCGCTC
ACAATTCCACACAACATACGAGCCGGAAGCATAAAGTGTAAAGCCTGGGGTGCCTAATGAGTGAGCTAAC
TCACATTAATTGCGTTGCGCTCACTGCCCGCTTTCCAGTCGGGAAACCTGTCGTGCCAGCTGCATTAATG
AATCGGCCAACGCGCGGGGAGAGGCGGTTTGCGTATTGGGCGCTCTTCCGCTTCCTCGCTCACTGACTCG
CTGCGCTCGGTCGTTCGGCTGCGGCGAGCGGTATCAGCTCACTCAAAGGCGGTAATACGGTTATCCACAG
AATCAGGG
